Addgene plasmid #180606: pJJGL002
Purpose: Plasmid expressing E. coli codon optimized His-MBP-TEV-PlmCasX
Depositing lab: Jennifer Doudna. Depositing organization: University of California, Berkeley. Publication: Chimeric CRISPR-CasX enzymes and guide RNAs for improved genome editing activity. Tsuchida CA, Zhang S, Doost MS, Zhao Y, Wang J, O'Brien E, Fang H, Li CP, Li D, Hai ZY, Chuck J, Brotzmann J, Vartoumian A, Burstein D, Chen XW, Nogales E, Doudna JA, Liu JG. Mol Cell. 2022 Mar 17;82(6):1199-1209.e6. doi: 10.1016/j.molcel.2022.02.002. Epub 2022 Feb 25. PubMed 35219382.
Backbone
  Vector backbone: Custom
  Backbone size w/o insert (bp): 4751
  Total vector size (bp): 8906
  Vector type: Bacterial Expression, CRISPR
Growth in bacteria
  Bacterial resistance: Ampicillin, 100 μg/mL
  Growth temperature: 37°C
  Growth strain: DH5alpha
  Copy number: Unknown
Gene/Insert
  Gene/Insert name: PlmCasX (alt name: PlmCas12e)
  Species: Planctomycetes
  Promoter: T7
  Tag / fusion protein: 10xHis (N terminal on insert); MBP (N terminal on insert)
  Cloning method: Gibson Cloning
  Sequencing primers: 5′ CTGCAGGACTCGAGTTCTAG
Terms and licenses: Academic/Nonprofit Terms; Industry Terms: Not Available to Industry
How to cite: pJJGL002 was a gift from Jennifer Doudna (Addgene plasmid # 180606 ; http://n2t.net/addgene:180606 ; RRID:Addgene_180606)
