[The description below was written by a language model from this plasmid's Addgene catalogue record and pLannotate feature annotations shown in this document.]
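Description:
pJJGL002 is an 8.9 kb bacterial expression plasmid for producing recombinant PlmCasX (also called PlmCas12e), the RNA-guided CRISPR nuclease from Planctomycetes, in E. coli. The backbone is listed as custom, but the annotated features show a pBR322-type architecture. It carries a ColE1/pMB1 origin together with the bom mobility region and the rop gene, which normally holds copy number down (the record itself gives copy number as unknown). Selection is by ampicillin through the bla β-lactamase gene and its own promoter. Two fragments of the tetracycline efflux gene and its promoter flank the expression cassette. They appear to be remnants of a tetracycline resistance gene interrupted by the insert, so tetracycline resistance should not be assumed.

The expression cassette is driven by a T7 promoter followed by the phage T7 gene 10 ribosome binding site, so it requires a host that supplies T7 RNA polymerase. No lac operator or lacI gene is annotated. The open reading frame begins with a 10xHis tag, followed by a signal-sequence-free maltose binding protein that stays in the cytosol, then a TEV protease cleavage site and the E. coli codon-optimized PlmCasX coding sequence. The CasX sequence itself is not annotated in the feature table but corresponds to the roughly 3 kb gap between the TEV site and the T7 terminator. A short match to a T7 gene 10B-derived sequence lies just upstream of the terminator. The His tag allows affinity purification, MBP aids solubility, and TEV cleavage removes both tags from the nuclease. The plasmid is suited to purifying CasX protein for biochemical, structural or ribonucleoprotein-based genome editing work.
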