Features (pLannotate 1.2.2; 16 found; start..end, strand, type, name):
     61..89      -  promoter       tet promoter: E. coli promoter for tetracycline efflux protein gene
    202..306     +  promoter       AmpR promoter: bla
    307..1167    +  CDS            AmpR: β-lactamase; bla; confers resistance to ampicillin, carbenicillin, and related antibiotics
   1338..1926    +  rep_origin     ori: high-copy-number ColE1/pMB1/pBR322/pUC origin of replication
   2112..2251    -  misc_feature   bom: basis of mobility region from pBR322
   2353..2544    -  CDS            rop: Rop protein, which maintains plasmids at low copy number; rop
   2561..2941    +  CDS            YPB1_ECOLX: Protein predicted: Swiss-Prot protein existence level 4. From Escherichia coli.
   3183..4083    -  CDS            TcR (fragment): tetracycline efflux protein; tet; confers resistance to tetracycline
   4105..4123    +  promoter       T7 promoter: promoter for bacteriophage T7 RNA polymerase
   4212..4234    +  RBS            RBS: efficient ribosome binding site from bacteriophage T7 gene 10 (Olins and Rangwala, 1989)
   4254..4283    +  CDS            10xHis: 10xHis affinity tag
   4293..5393    +  CDS            MBP: maltose binding protein from E. coli; malE (mutated); This version of the gene does not encode a signal sequence, so MBP will remain in the cytosol.
   5448..5464    +  CDS            TEV site (fragment): tobacco etch virus (TEV) protease recognition and cleavage site
   8497..8546    +  CDS            SET1 (fragment): solubility-enhancement tag derived from T7 phage gene 10B
   8554..8601    +  terminator     T7 terminator: transcription terminator for bacteriophage T7 RNA polymerase
   8627..13      -  CDS            TcR (fragment) (across the origin): tetracycline efflux protein; tet; confers resistance to tetracycline
>Addgene plasmid #180606 | pJJGL002 | addgene full sequence | sequence record 359723 | Addgene NGS Result
TGTTAGATTTCATACACGGTGCCTGACTGCGTTAGCAATTTAACTGTGATAAACTACCGCATTAAAGCTT
ATCGATGATAAGCTGTCAAACATGAGAATTCTTGAAGACGAAAGGGCCTCGTGATACGCCTATTTTTATA
GGTTAATGTCATGATAATAATGGTTTCTTAGACGTCAGGTGGCACTTTTCGGGGAAATGTGCGCGGAACC
CCTATTTGTTTATTTTTCTAAATACATTCAAATATGTATCCGCTCATGAGACAATAACCCTGATAAATGC
TTCAATAACATTGAAAAAGGAAGAGTATGAGTATTCAACATTTCCGTGTCGCCCTTATTCCCTTTTTTGC
GGCATTTTGCCTTCCTGTTTTTGCTCACCCAGAAACGCTGGTGAAAGTAAAAGATGCTGAAGATCAGTTG
GGTGCACGAGTGGGTTACATCGAACTGGATCTCAACAGCGGTAAGATCCTTGAGAGTTTTCGCCCCGAAG
AACGTTTTCCAATGATGAGCACTTTTAAAGTTCTGCTATGTGGCGCGGTATTATCCCGTGTTGACGCCGG
GCAAGAGCAACTCGGTCGCCGCATACACTATTCTCAGAATGACTTGGTTGAGTACTCACCAGTCACAGAA
AAGCATCTTACGGATGGCATGACAGTAAGAGAATTATGCAGTGCTGCCATAACCATGAGTGATAACACTG
CGGCCAACTTACTTCTGACAACGATCGGAGGACCGAAGGAGCTAACCGCTTTTTTGCACAACATGGGGGA
TCATGTAACTCGCCTTGATCGTTGGGAACCGGAGCTGAATGAAGCCATACCAAACGACGAGCGTGACACC
ACGATGCCTGCAGCAATGGCAACAACGTTGCGCAAACTATTAACTGGCGAACTACTTACTCTAGCTTCCC
GGCAACAATTAATAGACTGGATGGAGGCGGATAAAGTTGCAGGACCACTTCTGCGCTCGGCCCTTCCGGC
TGGCTGGTTTATTGCTGATAAATCTGGAGCCGGTGAGCGTGGGTCTCGCGGTATCATTGCAGCACTGGGG
CCAGATGGTAAGCCCTCCCGTATCGTAGTTATCTACACGACGGGGAGTCAGGCAACTATGGATGAACGAA
ATAGACAGATCGCTGAGATAGGTGCCTCACTGATTAAGCATTGGTAACTGTCAGACCAAGTTTACTCATA
TATACTTTAGATTGATTTAAAACTTCATTTTTAATTTAAAAGGATCTAGGTGAAGATCCTTTTTGATAAT
CTCATGACCAAAATCCCTTAACGTGAGTTTTCGTTCCACTGAGCGTCAGACCCCGTAGAAAAGATCAAAG
GATCTTCTTGAGATCCTTTTTTTCTGCGCGTAATCTGCTGCTTGCAAACAAAAAAACCACCGCTACCAGC
GGTGGTTTGTTTGCCGGATCAAGAGCTACCAACTCTTTTTCCGAAGGTAACTGGCTTCAGCAGAGCGCAG
ATACCAAATACTGTCCTTCTAGTGTAGCCGTAGTTAGGCCACCACTTCAAGAACTCTGTAGCACCGCCTA
CATACCTCGCTCTGCTAATCCTGTTACCAGTGGCTGCTGCCAGTGGCGATAAGTCGTGTCTTACCGGGTT
GGACTCAAGACGATAGTTACCGGATAAGGCGCAGCGGTCGGGCTGAACGGGGGGTTCGTGCACACAGCCC
AGCTTGGAGCGAACGACCTACACCGAACTGAGATACCTACAGCGTGAGCTATGAGAAAGCGCCACGCTTC
CCGAAGGGAGAAAGGCGGACAGGTATCCGGTAAGCGGCAGGGTCGGAACAGGAGAGCGCACGAGGGAGCT
TCCAGGGGGAAACGCCTGGTATCTTTATAGTCCTGTCGGGTTTCGCCACCTCTGACTTGAGCGTCGATTT
TTGTGATGCTCGTCAGGGGGGCGGAGCCTATGGAAAAACGCCAGCAACGCGGCCTTTTTACGGTTCCTGG
CCTTTTGCTGGCCTTTTGCTCACATGTTCTTTCCTGCGTTATCCCCTGATTCTGTGGATAACCGTATTAC
CGCCTTTGAGTGAGCTGATACCGCTCGCCGCAGCCGAACGACCGAGCGCAGCGAGTCAGTGAGCGAGGAA
GCGGAAGAGCGCCTGATGCGGTATTTTCTCCTTACGCATCTGTGCGGTATTTCACACCGCAATGGTGCAC
TCTCAGTACAATCTGCTCTGATGCCGCATAGTTAAGCCAGTATACACTCCGCTATCGCTACGTGACTGGG
TCATGGCTGCGCCCCGACACCCGCCAACACCCGCTGACGCGCCCTGACGGGCTTGTCTGCTCCCGGCATC
CGCTTACAGACAAGCTGTGACCGTCTCCGGGAGCTGCATGTGTCAGAGGTTTTCACCGTCATCACCGAAA
CGCGCGAGGCAGCTGCGGTAAAGCTCATCAGCGTGGTCGTGAAGCGATTCACAGATGTCTGCCTGTTCAT
CCGCGTCCAGCTCGTTGAGTTTCTCCAGAAGCGTTAATGTCTGGCTTCTGATAAAGCGGGCCATGTTAAG
GGCGGTTTTTTCCTGTTTGGTCACTGATGCCTCCGTGTAAGGGGGATTTCTGTTCATGGGGGTAATGATA
CCGATGAAACGAGAGAGGATGCTCACGATACGGGTTACTGATGATGAACATGCCCGGTTACTGGAACGTT
GTGAGGGTAAACAACTGGCGGTATGGATGCGGCGGGACCAGAGAAAAATCACTCAGGGTCAATGCCAGCG
CTTCGTTAATACAGATGTAGGTGTTCCACAGGGTAGCCAGCAGCATCCTGCGATGCAGATCCGGAACATA
ATGGTGCAGGGCGCTGACTTCCGAGTTTCCAGACTTTACGAAACACGGAAACCGAAGACCATTCATGTTG
TTGCTCAGGTCGCAGACGTTTTGCAGCAGCAGTCGCTTCACGTTCGCTCGCGTATCGGTGATTCATTCTG
CTAACCAGTAAGGCAACCCCGCCAGCCTAGCCGGGTCCTCAACGACAGGAGCACGATCATGCGCACCCGT
GGCCAGGACCCAACGCTGCCCGAGATGCGCCGCGTGCGGCTGCTGGAGATGGCGGACGCGATGGATATGT
TCTGCCAAGGGTTGGTTTGCGCATTCACAGTTCTCCGCAAGAATTGATTGGCTCCAATTCTTGGAGTGGT
GAATCCGTTAGCGAGGTGCCGCCGGCTTCCATTCAGGTCGAGGTGGCCCGGCTCCATGCACCGCGACGCA
ACGCGGGGAGGCAGACAAGGTATAGGGCGGCGCCTACAATCCATGCCAACCCGTTCCATGTGCTCGCCGA
GGCGGCATAAATCGCCGTGACGATCAGCGGTCCAATGATCGAAGTTAGGCTGGTAAGAGCCGCGAGCGAT
CCTTGAAGCTGTCCCTGATGGTCGTCATCTACCTGCCTGGACAGCATGGCCTGCAACGCGGGCATCCCGA
TGCCGCCGGAAGCGAGAAGAATCATAATGGGGAAGGCCATCCAGCCTCGCGTCGCGAACGCCAGCAAGAC
GTAGCCCAGCGCGTCGGCCGCCATGCCGGCGATAATGGCCTGCTTCTCGCCGAAACGTTTGGTGGCGGGA
CCAGTGACGAAGGCTTGAGCGAGGGCGTGCAAGATTCCGAATACCGCAAGCGACAGGCCGATCATCGTCG
CGCTCCAGCGAAAGCGGTCCTCGCCGAAAATGACCCAGAGCGCTGCCGGCACCTGTCCTACGAGTTGCAT
GATAAAGAAGACAGTCATAAGTGCGGCGACGATAGTCATGCCCCGCGCCCACCGGAAGGAGCTGACTGGG
TTGAAGGCTCTCAAGGGCATCGGTCGACGCTCTCCCTTATGCGACTCCTGCATTAGGAAGCAGCCCAGTA
GTAGGTTGAGGCCGTTGAGCACCGCCGCCGCAAGGAATGGTGCATGCAAGGAGATGGCGCCCAACAGTCC
CCCGGCCACGGGGCCTGCCACCATACCCACGCCGAAACAAGCGCTCATGAGCCCGAAGTGGCGAGCCCGA
TCTTCCCCATCGGTGATGTCGGCGATATAGGCGCCAGCAACCGCACCTGTGGCGCCGGTGATGCCGGCCA
CGATGCGTCCGGCGTAGAGGATCGAGATCTCGATCCCGCGAAATTAATACGACTCACTATAGGGAGACCA
CAACGGTTTCCCTCTAGTGCCGGCTCCGGAGAGCTCTTTAATTAAGCGGCCGCCCTGCAGGACTCGAGTT
CTAGAAATAATTTTGTTTAACTTTAAGAAGGAGATATACATATGAAATCTTCTCACCATCACCATCACCA
TCACCATCACCATGGTTCTTCTATGAAAATCGAAGAAGGTAAACTGGTAATCTGGATTAACGGCGATAAA
GGCTATAACGGTCTCGCTGAAGTCGGTAAGAAATTCGAGAAAGATACCGGAATTAAAGTCACCGTTGAGC
ATCCGGATAAACTGGAAGAGAAATTCCCACAGGTTGCGGCAACTGGCGATGGCCCTGACATTATCTTCTG
GGCACACGACCGCTTTGGTGGCTACGCTCAATCTGGCCTGTTGGCTGAAATCACCCCGGACAAAGCGTTC
CAGGACAAGCTGTATCCGTTTACCTGGGATGCCGTACGTTACAACGGCAAGCTGATTGCTTACCCGATCG
CTGTTGAAGCGTTATCGCTGATTTATAACAAAGATCTGCTGCCGAACCCGCCAAAAACCTGGGAAGAGAT
CCCGGCGCTGGATAAAGAACTGAAAGCGAAAGGTAAGAGCGCGCTGATGTTCAACCTGCAAGAACCGTAC
TTCACCTGGCCGCTGATTGCTGCTGACGGGGGTTATGCGTTCAAGTATGAAAACGGCAAGTACGACATTA
AAGACGTGGGCGTGGATAACGCTGGCGCGAAAGCGGGTCTGACCTTCCTGGTTGACCTGATTAAAAACAA
ACACATGAATGCAGACACCGATTACTCCATCGCAGAAGCTGCCTTTAATAAAGGCGAAACAGCGATGACC
ATCAACGGCCCGTGGGCATGGTCCAACATCGACACCAGCAAAGTGAATTATGGTGTAACGGTACTGCCGA
CCTTCAAGGGTCAACCATCCAAACCGTTCGTTGGCGTGCTGAGCGCAGGTATTAACGCCGCCAGTCCGAA
CAAAGAGCTGGCAAAAGAGTTCCTCGAAAACTATCTGCTGACTGATGAAGGTCTGGAAGCGGTTAATAAA
GACAAACCGCTGGGTGCCGTAGCGCTGAAGTCTTACGAGGAAGAGTTGGCGAAAGATCCACGTATTGCCG
CCACTATGGAAAACGCCCAGAAAGGTGAAATCATGCCGAACATCCCGCAGATGTCCGCTTTCTGGTATGC
CGTGCGTACTGCGGTGATCAACGCCGCCAGCGGTCGTCAGACTGTCGATGAAGCCCTGAAAGACGCGCAG
ACTAATTCGAGCTCGAACAACAACAACAATAACAATAACAACAACCTCGGGATCGAGGAAAACCTGTACT
TCCAATCCAATGCAATGCAGGAAATAAAAAGGATAAATAAAATACGAAGGAGATTGGTAAAGGATAGCAA
CACGAAAAAAGCCGGCAAAACCGGCCCTATGAAAACCTTGCTCGTTCGGGTTATGACACCTGACCTGAGA
GAAAGGTTAGAGAATCTTCGCAAAAAGCCGGAAAACATTCCTCAGCCCATTTCAAATACTTCACGTGCAA
ATTTAAATAAACTCCTCACTGACTATACGGAAATGAAGAAAGCAATCCTGCATGTTTATTGGGAAGAGTT
CCAAAAAGACCCTGTCGGATTGATGAGCAGGGTTGCACAACCAGCGCCCAAGAATATTGATCAGAGAAAA
TTGATTCCGGTGAAGGACGGAAATGAGAGACTAACAAGTTCTGGATTTGCCTGTTCTCAGTGCTGTCAAC
CCCTCTATGTTTATAAGCTTGAACAAGTGAATGACAAGGGTAAGCCCCATACAAATTACTTTGGCCGTTG
TAATGTCTCCGAGCATGAACGTTTGATATTGCTCTCGCCGCATAAACCGGAGGCAAATGACGAGCTAGTA
ACGTATTCGTTGGGGAAGTTCGGTCAAAGGGCATTGGACTTTTATTCAATCCACGTAACAAGAGAATCGA
ACCATCCTGTAAAGCCGCTAGAACAGATCGGTGGCAATAGCTGCGCAAGTGGTCCCGTTGGTAAGGCTTT
ATCTGATGCCTGTATGGGAGCAGTAGCCAGTTTCCTTACAAAGTACCAGGACATCATCCTCGAACACCAA
AAGGTTATAAAAAAAAACGAAAAGAGATTGGCAAATCTAAAGGATATAGCAAGTGCAAACGGGCTTGCAT
TTCCTAAAATCACTCTTCCACCGCAACCGCATACAAAAGAAGGGATTGAAGCTTATAACAATGTTGTTGC
TCAGATAGTGATCTGGGTAAACCTGAATCTTTGGCAGAAACTCAAAATTGGCAGGGATGAGGCAAAGCCC
TTACAGCGGCTTAAGGGTTTTCCGTCCTTCCCTCTTGTTGAACGCCAGGCGAATGAGGTTGATTGGTGGG
ATATGGTCTGTAATGTCAAAAAGTTGATTAACGAAAAGAAAGAGGACGGGAAGGTCTTCTGGCAAAATCT
TGCTGGATATAAAAGGCAGGAAGCCTTGCTTCCATATCTTTCGTCTGAAGAAGACCGTAAAAAAGGAAAA
AAGTTTGCGCGTTATCAGTTTGGTGACCTTTTGCTTCACCTTGAAAAGAAACACGGTGAAGATTGGGGCA
AAGTTTATGATGAGGCATGGGAAAGAATAGATAAAAAAGTTGAAGGTCTGAGTAAGCACATAAAGTTGGA
GGAAGAAAGAAGGTCTGAAGATGCTCAATCAAAGGCTGCCCTCACTGATTGGCTCAGGGCAAAGGCCTCT
TTTGTTATTGAAGGGCTCAAAGAAGCTGATAAGGATGAGTTTTGCAGGTGTGAGTTAAAGCTTCAAAAGT
GGTATGGAGATTTGAGAGGAAAACCATTTGCTATAGAAGCAGAGAACAGCATTTTAGATATAAGCGGATT
TTCTAAACAGTATAATTGTGCATTTATATGGCAGAAAGACGGCGTAAAGAAGTTAAATCTTTATTTAATA
ATAAATTACTTCAAAGGTGGTAAGCTACGCTTCAAAAAAATCAAGCCAGAAGCTTTTGAAGCAAATAGGT
TTTATACAGTAATTAATAAAAAAAGCGGTGAGATTGTGCCTATGGAGGTCAACTTCAATTTTGATGACCC
GAATTTGATAATTCTGCCTTTGGCCTTTGGAAAAAGGCAGGGGAGGGAGTTTATCTGGAACGACCTATTG
AGCCTTGAGACGGGTTCATTGAAACTCGCCAATGGCAGGGTTATTGAAAAAACGCTCTATAACAGAAGGA
CGAGACAGGATGAACCAGCACTTTTTGTTGCCCTGACATTTGAAAGAAGAGAGGTGCTTGACTCATCGAA
TATAAAACCGATGAATCTGATAGGAATAGACCGGGGAGAAAATATCCCGGCAGTCATAGCATTAACAGAC
CCGGAAGGATGCCCCTTGTCAAGATTCAAAGATTCATTGGGCAATCCAACGCATATTTTGCGAATAGGAG
AAAGTTATAAGGAAAAACAACGGACTATTCAGGCTGCTAAAGAAGTTGAACAAAGGCGGGCAGGCGGATA
TTCGAGAAAATATGCATCAAAGGCGAAGAATCTGGCGGACGATATGGTAAGAAATACAGCTCGTGACCTC
TTATATTATGCTGTTACTCAAGATGCAATGCTCATTTTTGAAAATCTTTCCCGCGGTTTTGGTAGACAAG
GCAAGAGGACTTTTATGGCGGAAAGGCAGTACACGAGGATGGAAGACTGGCTGACTGCAAAGCTTGCCTA
TGAAGGTCTGCCATCAAAAACCTATCTTTCAAAGACTCTGGCACAGTATACCTCAAAGACATGTTCTAAT
TGTGGTTTTACAATCACAAGTGCAGATTATGACAGGGTGCTCGAAAAGCTCAAGAAGACGGCTACTGGAT
GGATGACTACAATCAATGGAAAAGAGTTAAAAGTTGAAGGACAGATAACATACTATAACCGGTATAAAAG
GCAGAATGTGGTAAAAGACCTCTCTGTAGAGCTGGATAGACTTTCGGAAGAGTCGGTAAATAATGATATT
TCTAGTTGGACAAAAGGCCGCAGTGGTGAAGCTTTATCTCTGCTAAAAAAGAGATTTAGTCACAGGCCGG
TGCAGGAAAAGTTTGTTTGCCTGAACTGTGGTTTTGAAACCCATGCAGACGAACAAGCAGCACTGAATAT
TGCAAGGTCGTGGCTCTTTCTCCGTTCTCAAGAATATAAGAAGTATCAAACCAATAAAACGACCGGAAAT
ACTGACAAAAGGGCATTTGTTGAAACATGGCAATCCTTTTACAGAAAGAAGCTCAAAGAAGTATGGAAAC
CAGCCGTCTGATAATAACATTGGAAGTGGATAACGGATCCGCGATCGCGGCGCGCCACCTGGTGGCCGGC
CGGTACCACGCGTGCGCGCTGATCCGGCTGCTAACAAAGCCCGAAAGGAAGCTGAGTTGGCTGCTGCCAC
CGCTGAGCAATAACTAGCATAACCCCTTGGGGCCTCTAAACGGGTCTTGAGGGGTTTTTTGCTGAAAGGA
GGAACTATATCCGGATATCCACAGGACGGGTGTGGTCGCCATGATCGCGTAGTCGATAGTGGCTCCAAGT
AGCGAAGCGAGCAGGACTGGGCGGCGGCCAAAGCGGTCGGACAGTGCTCCGAGAACGGGTGCGCATAGAA
ATTGCATCAACGCATATAGCGCTAGCAGCACGCCATAGTGACTGGCGATGCTGTCGGAATGGACGATATC
CCGCAAGAGGCCCGGCAGTACCGGCATAACCAAGCCTATGCCTACAGCATCCAGGGTGACGGTGCCGAGG
ATGACGATGAGCGCAT
